Addgene plasmid #25356: RNF128
Purpose: Bacterial expression for structure determination; may not be full ORF
Depositing lab: Cheryl Arrowsmith. Depositing organization: University of Toronto.
Backbone
  Vector backbone: pFHMSP-LIC-N
  Backbone manufacturer: SGC
  Vector type: Insect Expression
Growth in bacteria
  Bacterial resistance: Ampicillin, 100 μg/mL
  Growth temperature: 37°C
  Growth strain: DH5alpha
  Copy number: High Copy
Gene/Insert
  Gene/Insert name: RNF128.038.204 (alt names: PDB: 3ICU; E3 Ligase GRAIL, PA domain; RNF128)
  Species: H. sapiens (human)
  Insert size (bp): 501
  GenBank ID: BC063404
  Entrez Gene: RNF128 (a.k.a. GRAIL, FLJ23516)
  Tag / fusion protein: His (N terminal on insert)
  Cloning method: Restriction Enzyme
  Sequencing primers: 5′ N/A; 3′ N/A
Terms and licenses: Academic/Nonprofit Terms; Industry Terms
Depositor comments: PDB: 3ICU. http://www.thesgc.org/structures/3ICU/
How to cite: RNF128 was a gift from Cheryl Arrowsmith (Addgene plasmid # 25356 ; http://n2t.net/addgene:25356 ; RRID:Addgene_25356)
