[The description below was written by a language model from this plasmid's Addgene catalogue record.]
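Description:
RNF128 is a protein-production plasmid carrying a fragment of human RNF128, the E3 ubiquitin ligase also known as GRAIL, cloned into the pFHMSP-LIC-N backbone from the Structural Genomics Consortium. The insert name, RNF128.038.204, suggests that the construct encodes roughly residues 38 to 204 rather than the whole protein. This is consistent with the recorded insert size of 501 bp, the alternative name identifying it as the PA (protease-associated) domain, and the catalogue caveat that the clone may not be a full open reading frame. The fragment derives from a human cDNA reference and carries an N-terminal His tag, which allows the expressed domain to be purified by immobilised metal affinity chromatography.

The record is internally inconsistent about the expression host: the stated purpose is bacterial expression for structure determination, whereas the vector type is listed as insect expression. The promoter, any secretion signal or tag-cleavage site, and any baculovirus transfer elements are not stated, and no feature table is provided, so the discrepancy cannot be resolved from the available information. The plasmid is maintained in E. coli as a high-copy plasmid under ampicillin selection. The cloning method is recorded as restriction enzyme based, although the backbone name implies a ligation-independent cloning design.

The construct was made to produce the isolated GRAIL PA domain for structural biology, and the depositor's comments link it to a deposited crystal structure of this domain. It is therefore suited to producing recombinant protein for crystallography, biophysical characterisation or binding studies of this region of RNF128, rather than for functional studies of the full-length ligase.
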