>Addgene plasmid #25356 | RNF128 | depositor partial sequence | sequence record 11830 | Author sequence
GGGGCTGAAGCAGTGTGGACCGCGTACCTCAACGTGTCCTGGCGGGTTCCGCACACGGGAGTGAACCGTA
CGGTGTGGGAGCTGAGCGAGGAGGGCGTGTACGGCCAGGACTCGCCGCTGGAGCCTGTGGCTGGGGTCCT
GGTACCGCCCGACGGGCCCGGGGCGCTTAACGCCTGTAACCCGCACACGAATTTCACGGTGCCCACGGTT
TGGGGAAGCACCGTGCAAGTCTCTTGGTTGGCCCTCATCCAACGCGGCGGGGGCTGCACCTTCGCAGACA
AGATCCATCTGGCTTATGAGAGAGGGGCGTCTGGAGCCGTCATCTTTAACTTCCCCGGGACCCGCAATGA
GGTCATCCCCATGTCTCACCCGGGTGCAGTAGACATTGTTGCAATCATGATCGGCAATCTGAAAGGCACA
AAAATTCTGCAATCTATTCAAAGAGGCATACAAGTGACAATGGTCATAGAAGTAGGGAAAAAACATGGCC
CTTGGGTGAAT
