>Addgene plasmid #25356 | RNF128 | addgene partial sequence | sequence record 31442 | 25356 with Polyhedrin-F
GTTTCGTACAGTTTTGTATAAAAAAACCTATAAATATTCCGGATTATTCATACCGTCCCACCATCGGGCG
CGGATCTCGGTCCGAAACCATGAAATTCTTAGTCAACGTTGCCCTTGTTTTTATGGTCGTATACATTTCT
TACATCTATGCGGCCGCTCCGGAACATCACCATCACCATCACGATTACGATATCCCAACGACCGAAAACC
TGTATTTTCAGGGCGCCATGGATGGGGCTGAAGCAGTGTGGACCGCGTACCTCAACGTGTCCTGGCGGGT
TCCGCACACGGGAGTGAACCGTACGGTGTGGGAGCTGAGCGAGGAGGGCGTGTACGGCCAGGACTCGCCG
CTGGAGCCTGTGGCTGGGGTCCTGGTACCGCCCGACGGGCCCGGGGCGCTTAACGCCTGTAACCCGCACA
CGAATTTCACGGTGCCCACGGTTTGGGGAAGCACCGTGCAAGTCTCTTGGTTGGCCCTCATCCAACGCGG
CGGGGGCTGCACCTTCGCAGACAAGATCCATCTGGCTTATGAGAGAGGGGCGTCTGGAGCCGTCATCTTT
AACTTCCCCGGGACCCGCAATGAGGTCATCCCCATGTCTCACCCGGGTGCAGTAGACATTGTTGCAATCA
TGATCGGCAATCTGAAAGGCACAAAAATTCTGCAATCTATTCAAAGAGGCATACAAGTGACAATGGTCAT
AGAAGTAGGGAAAAAACATGGCCCTTGGGTGAATTGATGAAGCTTGTCGAGAAGTACTAGAGGATCATAA
TCAGCCATACCACATTTGTAGAGGTTTTACTTGCTTTAAAAAACCTCCCACACCTCCCCCTGAACCTGAA
ACATAAAATGAATGCAATTGTTGTTGTTAACTTGTTTATTGCAGCTTATAATGGTTACAAAT
